Addgene plasmid #156547: pD649-HAsp-CD7-Fc(DAPA)-AviTag-6xHis
Purpose: Mammalian expression of cell-surface protein extracellular domain fused to Fc(DAPA)-Avi-6xHis. Protein is secreted from cells.
Depositing lab: Chris Garcia. Depositing organization: Stanford University. Publication: A Human IgSF Cell-Surface Interactome Reveals a Complex Network of Protein-Protein Interactions. Wojtowicz WM, Vielmetter J, Fernandes RA, Siepe DH, Eastman CL, Chisholm GB, Cox S, Klock H, Anderson PW, Rue SM, Miller JJ, Glaser SM, Bragstad ML, Vance J, Lam AW, Lesley SA, Zinn K, Garcia KC. Cell. 2020 Aug 20;182(4):1027-1043.e17. doi: 10.1016/j.cell.2020.07.025. PubMed 32822567.
Backbone
  Vector backbone: pD649
  Backbone size w/o insert (bp): 6106
  Vector type: Mammalian Expression
Growth in bacteria
  Bacterial resistance: Ampicillin, 100 μg/mL
  Growth temperature: 37°C
  Growth strain: DH5alpha
  Copy number: High Copy
Gene/Insert
  Gene/Insert name: CD7
  Species: H. sapiens (human)
  Insert size (bp): 465
  Mutation: Fc region of human IgG contains D265A and P329A mutations (DAPA)
  Entrez Gene: CD7 (a.k.a. GP40, LEU-9, TP41, Tp40)
  Promoter: CMV/SP6
  Tag / fusion protein: Fc(DAPA)-AviTag-6xHis (C terminal on backbone)
  Cloning method: Restriction Enzyme; 5′ cloning site GCGGCCGC (not destroyed); 3′ cloning site GGCGCGCC (not destroyed)
  Sequencing primers: 5′ ATTTAGGTGACACTATAG; 3′ CACGTACCAGTTGAACTTCACC
Resource information
  A portion of this plasmid was derived from a plasmid made by: synthesis by ThermoFisher
Terms and licenses: Academic/Nonprofit Terms; Industry Terms: Not Available to Industry
Depositor comments: Some plasmids in this collection may have an IS4-like element ISVsa5 family transposase upstream of the CMV promoter.
How to cite: pD649-HAsp-CD7-Fc(DAPA)-AviTag-6xHis was a gift from Chris Garcia (Addgene plasmid # 156547 ; http://n2t.net/addgene:156547 ; RRID:Addgene_156547)
