[The description below was written by a language model from this plasmid's Addgene catalogue record and pLannotate feature annotations shown in this document.]
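Description:
pD649-HAsp-CD7-Fc(DAPA)-AviTag-6xHis is a mammalian expression plasmid built on the pD649 backbone for producing the extracellular domain of human CD7 as a secreted, tagged fusion protein. It is maintained in E. coli as a high-copy plasmid through a ColE1/pUC-type origin and selected with ampicillin via a full-length β-lactamase gene. The sequenced record is 6,571 nt, consistent with the stated backbone plus a 465 bp insert. The annotation also detects an SV40 early promoter and EM7 promoter upstream of a puromycin N-acetyltransferase coding region, followed by a ble fragment and an SV40 polyadenylation signal. This suggests a mammalian selection cassette, although the puromycin gene is flagged as a partial match and the catalogue entry does not list a mammalian marker. Short fragments of f1 ori, KanR, lacZα and other elements appear to be backbone remnants.

The expression unit is driven by the CMV enhancer and immediate-early promoter, followed by a fragment of CMV intron A and an SP6 promoter, which could also permit in vitro transcription. The open reading frame begins with a secretion signal: the plasmid name indicates an "HAsp" leader, while the annotation tool matched this region partially to a mouse immunoglobulin heavy-chain signal sequence. The CD7 ectodomain sits between preserved NotI and AscI sites and is fused at its C terminus to a human IgG1 Fc carrying the D265A and P329A (DAPA) substitutions, which are generally used to reduce Fc effector interactions. An AviTag for site-specific biotinylation and a 6xHis tag for metal-affinity purification follow, and the unit ends at a bGH polyadenylation signal.

The plasmid belongs to a collection made for mapping interactions among human immunoglobulin-superfamily cell-surface proteins. The depositor notes that some members may carry an IS4-like transposase insertion upstream of the CMV promoter; none is annotated here.
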