Features (pLannotate 1.2.2; 21 found; start..end, strand, type, name):
    265..373     -  rep_origin     f1 ori (fragment): f1 bacteriophage origin of replication; arrow indicates direction of (+) strand synthesis
    374..485     -  polyA_signal   bGH poly(A) signal: bovine growth hormone polyadenylation signal
    700..1377    -  CDS            IGHG1 (fragment): IGHG1_HUMAN - Experimental evidence at protein level: Swiss-Prot protein existence level 1. Constant region of immunoglobulin heavy chains. Immunoglobulins, also known as antibodies, are membrane-bound or secreted glycoproteins produced by B lymphocytes. In the recognition phase of humoral immunity, the membrane-bound immunoglobulins serve as receptors which, upon binding of a specific antigen, trigger the clonal expansion and differentiation of B lymphocytes into immunoglobulins- secreting plasma cells. Secreted immunoglobulins mediate the effector phase of humoral immunity, which results in
   1471..1866    -  CDS            CD7 (fragment) (sequence partly withheld): CD7_HUMAN - Experimental evidence at protein level: Swiss-Prot protein existence level 1. Not yet known. From Homo sapiens (Human).
   1966..2003    -  CDS            IgH signal sequence (fragment): signal sequence from the mouse immunoglobulin heavy chain variable region
   2007..2025    -  promoter       SP6 promoter: promoter for bacteriophage SP6 RNA polymerase
   2077..2120    -  intron         CMV intron (fragment): modified intron A from human cytomegalovirus
   2256..2459    -  promoter       CMV promoter: human cytomegalovirus (CMV) immediate early promoter
   2460..2763    -  enhancer       CMV enhancer: human cytomegalovirus immediate early enhancer
   3006..3022    -  protein_bind   lac operator: The lac repressor binds to the lac operator to inhibit transcription in E. coli. This inhibition can be relieved by adding lactose or isopropyl-β-D-thiogalactopyranoside (IPTG). lac repressor encoded by lacI
   3478..3497    +  CDS            lacZα (fragment): LacZα fragment of β-galactosidase; lacZ fragment
   3522..3539    -  terminator     rrnB T2 terminator (fragment): transcription terminator T2 from the E. coli rrnB gene
   3764..4352    -  rep_origin     ori: high-copy-number ColE1/pMB1/pBR322/pUC origin of replication
   4463..4487    +  CDS            KanR (fragment): aminoglycoside phosphotransferase; aph(3')-Ia; confers resistance to kanamycin
   4517..4613    +  promoter       AmpR promoter (fragment): bla
   4616..5476    +  CDS            AmpR: β-lactamase; bla; confers resistance to ampicillin, carbenicillin, and related antibiotics
   5529..5650    -  polyA_signal   SV40 poly(A) signal: SV40 polyadenylation signal
   5645..5770    -  CDS            ble (fragment): BLE_KLEPN - Experimental evidence at protein level: Swiss-Prot protein existence level 1. Binding protein with a strong affinity to the bleomycin family of antibiotics. Binds to CL990; an antimitotic-antibiotic compound. From Klebsiella pneumoniae.
   5780..6379    -  CDS            PuroR (fragment): puromycin N-acetyltransferase; pac from Streptomyces; confers resistance to puromycin
   6398..6445    -  promoter       EM7 promoter: synthetic bacterial promoter&nbsp
   6493..251     -  promoter       SV40 promoter (across the origin): SV40 enhancer and early promoter
>Addgene plasmid #156547 | pD649-HAsp-CD7-Fc(DAPA)-AviTag-6xHis | addgene full sequence | sequence record 368522 | Addgene NGS Result
GCATAAATAAAAAAAATTAGTCAGCCATGGGGCGGAGAATGGGCGGAACTGGGCGGAGTTAGGGGCGGGA
TGGGCGGAGTTAGGGGCGGGACTATGGTTGCTGACTAATTGAGATGCATGCTTTGCATACTTCTGCCTGC
TGGGGAGCCTGGGGACTTTCCACACCTGGTTGCTGACTAATTGAGATGCATGCTTTGCATACTTCTGCCT
GCTGGGGAGCCTGGGGACTTTCCACACCCTAACTGACACACATTCCACAGAATTAATTCGCGTTAAATTT
TTGTTAAATCAGCTCATTTTTTAACCAATAGGCCGAAATCGGCAAAATCCCTTATAAATCAAAAGAATAG
ACCGAGATAGGGTTGAGTGTTGTGATGCAATTTCCTCATTTTATTAGGAAAGGACAGTGGGAGTGGCACC
TTCCAGGGTCAAGGAAGGCACGGGGGAGGGGCAAACAACAGATGGCTGGCAACTAGAAGGCACAGTCGAG
GCTGATTTTCTCTATCTATTTATTTTACTACTCAAGACTATCTTGCAAAGTAGAAGAACCCTGTCTGCAG
TATGACGACCGTGTATACCCGATTGGCTTACCGGGTAACGCGTTGTGCCAGTGACTACAGGCCGGCCTTA
GTGGTGATGGTGGTGGTGTTCATGCCACTCAATCTTCTGAGCCTCGAAAATATCATTAAGACCGCTGCCG
CCGGGGCTCAGGCTCAGGGACTTCTGGGTGTAGTGGTTGTGCAGGGCCTCGTGCATCACGCTGCAGCTGA
ACACGTTGCCCTGCTGCCACCTGGACTTGTCCACGGTCAGCTTGCTGTACAGGAAGAAGCTGCCGTCGCT
GTCCAGCACTGGGGGGGTGGTCTTGTAGTTGTTCTCGGGCTGGCCGTTGCTCTCCCACTCCACGGCGATA
TCGCTGGGGTAGAAGCCCTTCACCAGACAGGTCAGGGACACCTGGTTCTTGGTCATCTCCTCCCGGCTGG
GGGGCAGGGTGTACACCTGGGGCTCCCGTGGCTGGCCCTTGGCCTTGCTGATTGTCTTTTCGATTGGGGC
AGCCAGGGCCTTGTTGGAGACTTTGCACTTGTATTCTTTGCCGTTCAGCCAGTCCTGGTGCAGCACGGTC
AGCACGGACACCACCCTGTAGGTGCTGTTGTACTGCTCCTCTCTGGGCTTGGTCTTGGCGTTGTGCACCT
CCACGCCGTCCACGTACCAGTTGAACTTCACCTCTGGGTCCTCGTGGGACACGGCCACCACCACGCAGGT
CACCTCGGGGGTCCTGCTGATCATCAGGGTGTCCTTGGGCTTGGGGGGGAACAGGAACACGGAAGGCCCT
CCCAGCAGTTCTGGAGCTGGGCAGGGGGGGCAGGTGTGGGTCTTGTCGCCGCCCGGCGCGCCAGGCAAAG
CTGAAGCAGCAGGAGGATCTGGAAGGGCACTAGCTGTCTGAGGATCAGGCAGAGCAGAGCCTGTTGGTGG
AGCAGGAAGTGCAGAAGCTCTAGGAGG
[360 nt withheld, positions 1498-1857]
GGCGGCCGCAGCGAACACCAGGCAGAAGATGTAGCTCAGGGCAATGATGGTCTTCATGGTGGCGCTAGCA
GGCGCGTTTTCGATAGAACCGAGGTGCAGTTGGACCTGGGAGTGGACACCTGTGGAGAGAAAGGCAAAGT
GGATGTTATTCTATAGTGTCACCTAAATCGTATGTGTATGATACATAAGGTTATGTATTAATTGTAGCCG
CGTTCTAACGAAGCCAAGGGGGTGGGCCTATAGACTCTATAGGCGGTACTTACGTCACTCTTGGCACGGG
GAATCCGCGTTCCAATGCACCGTTCCCGGCCGCGGAGGCTGGATCGGTCCCGGTGTCTTCTATGGAGGTC
AAAACAGCGTGGATGGCGTCTCCAGGCGATCTGACGGTTCACTAAACGAGCTCTGCTTATATAGACCTCC
CACCGTACACGCCTACCGCCCATTTGCGTCAATGGGGCGGAGTTGTTACGACATTTTGGAAAGTCCCGTT
GATTTTGGTGCCAAAACAAACTCCCATTGACGTCAATGGGGTGGAGACTTGGAAATCCCCGTGAGTCAAA
CCGCTATCCACGCCCATTGATGTACTGCCAAAACCGCATCACCATGGTAATAGCGATGACTAATACGTAG
ATGTACTGCCAAGTAGGAAAGTCCCATAAGGTCATGTACTGGGCATAATGCCAGGCGGGCCATTTACCGT
CATTGACGTCAATAGGGGGCGTACTTGGCATATGATACACTTGATGTACTGCCAAGTGGGCAGTTTACCG
TAAATACTCCACCCATTGACGTCAATGGAAAGTCCCTATTGGCGTTACTATGGGAACATACGTCATTATT
GACGTCAATGGGCGGGGGTCGTTGGGCGGTCAGCCAGGCGGGCCATTTACCGTAAGTTATGTAACGCGGA
ACTCCATATATGGGCTATGAACTAATGACCCCGTAATTGATTACTATTAATAACTAGTCAATAATCAATG
CCAACATGGCGGTCATATTGGACATGAGCCAATATAAATGTACATATTATGATATAGATACAACGTATGC
AATGGCCAATAGCCAATATTGATTTATGCTATATAACCAATGAATAATATGGCTAATGGCCAATATTGAG
TCAACGCCACTGTGCATGAAGCTCGTAATTGTTATCCGCTCACAATTAAGGGCGACACAAAATTTATTCT
AAATGATAATAAATACTGATAACATCTTATAGTTTGTATTATATTTTGTATTATCGTTGACATGTATAAT
TTTGATATCAAAAACTGATTTTCCCTTTATTATTTTCGAGATTTATTTTCTTAATTCTCTTTAACAAACT
AGAAATATTGTATATACAAAAAATCATAAATAATAGATGAATAGTTTAATTATAGGTGTTCATCAATCGA
AAAAGCAACGTATCTTATTTAAAGTGCGTTGCTTTTTTCTCATTTATAAGGTTAAATAATTCTCATATAT
CAAGCAAAGTGACAGGCGCCCTTAAATATTCTGACAAATGCTCTTTCCCTAAACTCCCCCCATAAAAAAA
CCCGCCGAAGCGGGTTTTTACGTTATTTGCGGATTAACGATTACTCGTTATCAGAACCGCCCAGGGGGCC
CGAGCTTAAGACTGGCCGTCGTTTTACAACACAGAAAGAGTTTGTAGAAACGCAAAAAGGCCATCCGTCA
GGGGCCTTCTGCTTAGTTTGATGCCTGGCAGTTCCCTACTCTCGCCTTCCGCTTCCTCGCTCACTGACTC
GCTGCGCTCGGTCGTTCGGCTGCGGCGAGCGGTATCAGCTCACTCAAAGGCGGTAATACGGTTATCCACA
GAATCAGGGGATAACGCAGGAAAGAACATGTGAGCAAAAGGCCAGCAAAAGGCCAGGAACCGTAAAAAGG
CCGCGTTGCTGGCGTTTTTCCATAGGCTCCGCCCCCCTGACGAGCATCACAAAAATCGACGCTCAAGTCA
GAGGTGGCGAAACCCGACAGGACTATAAAGATACCAGGCGTTTCCCCCTGGAAGCTCCCTCGTGCGCTCT
CCTGTTCCGACCCTGCCGCTTACCGGATACCTGTCCGCCTTTCTCCCTTCGGGAAGCGTGGCGCTTTCTC
ATAGCTCACGCTGTAGGTATCTCAGTTCGGTGTAGGTCGTTCGCTCCAAGCTGGGCTGTGTGCACGAACC
CCCCGTTCAGCCCGACCGCTGCGCCTTATCCGGTAACTATCGTCTTGAGTCCAACCCGGTAAGACACGAC
TTATCGCCACTGGCAGCAGCCACTGGTAACAGGATTAGCAGAGCGAGGTATGTAGGCGGTGCTACAGAGT
TCTTGAAGTGGTGGGCTAACTACGGCTACACTAGAAGAACAGTATTTGGTATCTGCGCTCTGCTGAAGCC
AGTTACCTTCGGAAAAAGAGTTGGTAGCTCTTGATCCGGCAAACAAACCACCGCTGGTAGCGGTGGTTTT
TTTGTTTGCAAGCAGCAGATTACGCGCAGAAAAAAAGGATCTCAAGAAGATCCTTTGATCTTTTCTACGG
GGTCTGACGCTCAGTGGAACGACGCGCGCGTAACTCACGTTAAGGGATTTTGGTCATGAGCAAGGGGTGT
TATGAGCCATATTCAGGTATAAATGGGCTCGCGATAATGTTCAGAATTGGTTAATTGGTTGTAACACTGA
CCCCTATTTGTTTATTTTTCTAAATACATTCAAATATGTATCCGCTCATGAGACAATAACCCTGATAAAT
GCTTCAATAATATTGAAAAAGGAAGAATATGAGTATTCAACATTTCCGTGTCGCCCTTATTCCCTTTTTT
GCGGCATTTTGCCTTCCTGTTTTTGCTCACCCAGAAACGCTGGTGAAAGTAAAAGATGCTGAAGATCAGT
TGGGTGCACGAGTGGGTTACATCGAACTGGATCTCAACAGCGGTAAGATCCTTGAGAGTTTTCGCCCCGA
AGAACGTTTTCCAATGATGAGCACTTTTAAAGTTCTGCTATGTGGCGCGGTATTATCCCGTATTGACGCC
GGGCAAGAGCAACTCGGTCGCCGCATACACTATTCTCAGAATGACTTGGTTGAGTACTCACCAGTCACAG
AAAAGCATCTTACGGATGGCATGACAGTAAGAGAATTATGCAGTGCTGCCATAACCATGAGTGATAACAC
TGCGGCCAACTTACTTCTGACAACGATCGGAGGACCGAAGGAGCTAACCGCTTTTTTGCACAACATGGGG
GATCATGTAACTCGCCTTGATCGTTGGGAACCGGAGCTGAATGAAGCCATACCAAACGACGAGCGTGACA
CCACGATGCCTGTAGCGATGGCAACAACGTTGCGCAAACTATTAACTGGCGAACTACTTACTCTAGCTTC
CCGGCAACAATTAATAGACTGGATGGAGGCGGATAAAGTTGCAGGACCACTTCTGCGCTCGGCCCTTCCG
GCTGGCTGGTTTATTGCTGATAAATCCGGAGCCGGTGAGCGTGGTTCTCGCGGTATCATCGCAGCGCTGG
GGCCAGATGGTAAGCCCTCCCGTATCGTAGTTATCTACACGACGGGGAGTCAGGCAACTATGGATGAACG
AAATAGACAGATCGCTGAGATAGGTGCCTCACTGATTAAGCATTGGTAATGACCATGATTACGCCAAGCT
CTAGCTAGAGGTCGACGGTATACAGACATGATAAGATACATTGATGAGTTTGGACAAACCACAACTAGAA
TGCAGTGAAAAAAATGCTTTATTTGTGAAATTTGTGATGCTATTGCTTTATTTGTAACCATTATAAGCTG
CAATAAACAAGTTGGGGTGGGCGAAGAACTCCAGCATGAGATCCCCGCGCTGGAGGATCATCCAGCCGGC
GTCCCGGAAAACGATTCCGAAGCCCAACCTTTCATAGAAGGCGGCGGTGGAATCGAAATCTCGTAGCACG
TGTCAGGCACCGGGCTTGCGGGTCATGCACCAGGTGCGCGGTCCTTCGGGCACCTCGACGTCGGCGGTGA
CGGTGAAGCCGAGCCGCTCGTAGAAGGGGAGGTTGCGGGGCGCGGATGTCTCCAGGAAGGCGGGCACCCC
GGCGCGCTCGGCCGCCTCCACTCCGGGGAGCACGACGGCGCTGCCCAGACCCTTGCCCTGGTGGTCGGGC
GAGACGCCGACGGTGGCCAGGAACCACGCGGGCTCCTTGGGCCGGTGCGGCGCCAGGAGGCCTTCCATCT
GTTGCTGCGCGGCCAGCCGGGAACCGCTCAACTCGGCCATGCGCGGGCCGATCTCGGCGAACACCGCCCC
CGCTTCGACGCTCTCCGGCGTGGTCCAGACCGCCACCGCGGCGCCGTCGTCCGCGACCCACACCTTGCCG
ATGTCGAGCCCGACGCGCGTGAGGAAGAGTTCTTGCAGCTCGGTGACCCGCTCGATGTGGCGGTCCGGAT
CGACGGTGTGGCGCGTGGCGGGGTAGTCGGCGAACGCGGCGGCGAGGGTGCGTACGGCCCTGGGGACGTC
GTCGCGGGTGGCGAGGCGCACCGTGGGCTTGTACTCGGTCATGGTTTAGTTCCTCACCTTGTCGTATTAT
ACTATGCCGATATACTATGCCGATGATTAATTGTCAACACGTGCTGATCAGATCCGAAAATGGATATACA
AGCTCCCGGGAGCTTTTTGCAAAAGCCTAGGCCTCCAAAAAAGCCTCCTCACTACTTCTGGAATAGCTCA
GAGGCAGAGGCGGCCTCGGCCTCT
